Addgene plasmid #147504: pT7-EGFP-C1-HsNot3-E669AT670AF673A_S
Purpose: Mammalian Expression of HsNot3-E669AT670AF673A
Depositing lab: Elisa Izaurralde. Depositing organization: Max Planck Institute for Developmental Biology. Publication: Structure and assembly of the NOT module of the human CCR4-NOT complex. Boland A, Chen Y, Raisch T, Jonas S, Kuzuoglu-Ozturk D, Wohlbold L, Weichenrieder O, Izaurralde E. Nat Struct Mol Biol. 2013 Nov;20(11):1289-97. doi: 10.1038/nsmb.2681. Epub 2013 Oct 13. PubMed 24121232.
Backbone
  Vector backbone: Unknown
  Vector type: Mammalian Expression
Growth in bacteria
  Bacterial resistance: Kanamycin, 50 μg/mL
  Growth temperature: 37°C
  Growth strain: DH5alpha
  Copy number: High Copy
Gene/Insert
  Gene/Insert name: HsNot3-E669AT670AF673A (alt name: CNOT3 cloned from a Kazusa clone : KIAA0691)
  Species: H. sapiens (human)
  Mutation: two silent mutations compared to the sequence given by NCBI: NM_014516.3.
  Entrez Gene: CNOT3 (a.k.a. IDDSADF, LENG2, NOT3, NOT3H)
  Cloning method: Unknown
Terms and licenses: Academic/Nonprofit Terms; Industry Terms: Not Available to Industry
Depositor comments: Plasmids from this collection were made available to the research community and donated after the lab closed. Please note that the sequence provided by the depositing laboratory may be theoretical/predicted or based on Sanger sequencing results. There may be discrepancies between sequencing results obtained by Addgene and the depositor sequence. If an Addgene verified sequence is not available, please contact before placing your order to request that our lab fully sequence the plasmid.
How to cite: pT7-EGFP-C1-HsNot3-E669AT670AF673A_S was a gift from Elisa Izaurralde (Addgene plasmid # 147504 ; http://n2t.net/addgene:147504 ; RRID:Addgene_147504)
