[The description below was written by a language model from this plasmid's Addgene catalogue record and pLannotate feature annotations shown in this document.]
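Description:
pT7-EGFP-C1-HsNot3-E669AT670AF673A_S is a 7,039 nt mammalian expression plasmid encoding human CNOT3 (NOT3), a subunit of the CCR4-NOT deadenylase complex, as an N-terminal EGFP fusion. The catalogue lists the backbone as unknown, but the name and feature layout fit an EGFP-C1-type vector modified with a T7 promoter. The CMV immediate early enhancer and promoter drive expression in mammalian cells. The bacteriophage T7 promoter sits between the CMV promoter and the EGFP start, which would also permit transcription by T7 RNA polymerase. EGFP is followed by a short remnant of the multiple cloning site, then the CNOT3 coding sequence, and the unit ends at an SV40 polyadenylation signal. The insert was cloned from a Kazusa cDNA clone. As the name indicates, it carries three alanine substitutions (E669A, T670A, F673A), and the record also notes two silent changes relative to the NCBI reference transcript.

The plasmid is propagated in E. coli at high copy from a ColE1/pUC-type origin under kanamycin selection. An f1 origin is also present. The Tn5 NeoR/KanR gene lies downstream of both a bacterial (bla) promoter and the SV40 early promoter and ends at an HSV TK poly(A) signal, so one cassette confers kanamycin resistance in bacteria and G418 resistance in transfected mammalian cells. The short annotated fragments (HIV-1 LTR, SV40 large T antigen, ble, bGH poly(A)) are probably sequence-similarity hits within backbone regions rather than functional elements.

The associated publication concerns the structure and assembly of the NOT module of the human CCR4-NOT complex. That suggests the mutant is meant for comparison with wild-type CNOT3 in transfected human cells, although the record does not state what the substitutions do.
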