Features (pLannotate 1.2.2; 17 found; start..end, strand, type, name):
     61..364     +  enhancer       CMV enhancer: human cytomegalovirus immediate early enhancer
    365..568     +  promoter       CMV promoter: human cytomegalovirus (CMV) immediate early promoter
    564..597     +  LTR            5' LTR (truncated) (fragment): truncated 5' long terminal repeat (LTR) from HIV-1
    613..631     +  promoter       T7 promoter: promoter for bacteriophage T7 RNA polymerase
    665..1381    +  CDS            EGFP: EGFP is a basic (constitutively fluorescent) green fluorescent protein published in 1996, derived from Aequorea victoria. It is reported to be a rapidly-maturing weak dimer with moderate acid sensitivity.
   1382..1438    +  misc_feature   MCS (fragment): multiple cloning site
   1439..3694    +  CDS            CNOT3: CNOT3_HUMAN - Also known as KIAA0691, LENG2, NOT3. Experimental evidence at protein level: Swiss-Prot protein existence level 1. Component of the CCR4-NOT complex which is one of the major cellular mRNA deadenylases and is linked to various cellular processes including bulk mRNA degradation, miRNA-mediated repression, translational repression during translational initiation and general transcription regulation. Additional complex functions may be a consequence of its influence on mRNA expression. May be involved in metabolic regulation; may be involved in recruitment of the CCR4-NOT complex to
   3720..3804    +  CDS            large T antigen (fragment): large T antigen from SV40 (simian virus 40)
   3827..3948    +  polyA_signal   SV40 poly(A) signal: SV40 polyadenylation signal
   3982..4410    -  rep_origin     f1 ori (sequence partly withheld): f1 bacteriophage origin of replication; arrow indicates direction of (+) strand synthesis
   4437..4541    +  promoter       AmpR promoter: bla
   4543..4900    +  promoter       SV40 promoter: SV40 enhancer and early promoter
   4935..5729    +  CDS            NeoR/KanR: aminoglycoside phosphotransferase from Tn5; aph(3')-II (or nptII); confers resistance to neomycin, kanamycin, and G418 (Geneticin®)
   5750..5902    +  CDS            ble (fragment): BLE_KLEPN - Experimental evidence at protein level: Swiss-Prot protein existence level 1. Binding protein with a strong affinity to the bleomycin family of antibiotics. Binds to CL990; an antimitotic-antibiotic compound. From Klebsiella pneumoniae.
   5961..6008    +  polyA_signal   HSV TK poly(A) signal: herpes simplex virus thymidine kinase polyadenylation signal (Cole and Stacy, 1985)
   6099..6115    -  polyA_signal   bGH poly(A) signal (fragment): bovine growth hormone polyadenylation signal
   6337..6925    +  rep_origin     ori: high-copy-number ColE1/pMB1/pBR322/pUC origin of replication
>Addgene plasmid #147504 | pT7-EGFP-C1-HsNot3-E669AT670AF673A_S | depositor full sequence | sequence record 289951 | Full Sequence
TAGTTATTAATAGTAATCAATTACGGGGTCATTAGTTCATAGCCCATATATGGAGTTCCGCGTTACATAA
CTTACGGTAAATGGCCCGCCTGGCTGACCGCCCAACGACCCCCGCCCATTGACGTCAATAATGACGTATG
TTCCCATAGTAACGCCAATAGGGACTTTCCATTGACGTCAATGGGTGGAGTATTTACGGTAAACTGCCCA
CTTGGCAGTACATCAAGTGTATCATATGCCAAGTACGCCCCCTATTGACGTCAATGACGGTAAATGGCCC
GCCTGGCATTATGCCCAGTACATGACCTTATGGGACTTTCCTACTTGGCAGTACATCTACGTATTAGTCA
TCGCTATTACCATGGTGATGCGGTTTTGGCAGTACATCAATGGGCGTGGATAGCGGTTTGACTCACGGGG
ATTTCCAAGTCTCCACCCCATTGACGTCAATGGGAGTTTGTTTTGGCACCAAAATCAACGGGACTTTCCA
AAATGTCGTAACAACTCCGCCCCATTGACGCAAATGGGCGGTAGGCGTGTACGGTGGGAGGTCTATATAA
GCAGAGCTCTCTGGCTAACTAGAGAACCCACTGCTTACTGGCTTATCGAAATTAATACGACTCACTATAG
GGAGACCCAAGCTCTAGCGCTACCGGTCGCCACCATGGTGAGCAAGGGCGAGGAGCTGTTCACCGGGGTG
GTGCCCATCCTGGTCGAGCTGGACGGCGACGTAAACGGCCACAAGTTCAGCGTGTCCGGCGAGGGCGAGG
GCGATGCCACCTACGGCAAGCTGACCCTGAAGTTCATCTGCACCACCGGCAAGCTGCCCGTGCCCTGGCC
CACCCTCGTGACCACCCTGACCTACGGCGTGCAGTGCTTCAGCCGCTACCCCGACCACATGAAGCAGCAC
GACTTCTTCAAGTCCGCCATGCCCGAAGGCTACGTCCAGGAGCGCACCATCTTCTTCAAGGACGACGGCA
ACTACAAGACCCGCGCCGAGGTGAAGTTCGAGGGCGACACCCTGGTGAACCGCATCGAGCTGAAGGGCAT
CGACTTCAAGGAGGACGGCAACATCCTGGGGCACAAGCTGGAGTACAACTACAACAGCCACAACGTCTAT
ATCATGGCCGACAAGCAGAAGAACGGCATCAAGGTGAACTTCAAGATCCGCCACAACATCGAGGACGGCA
GCGTGCAGCTCGCCGACCACTACCAGCAGAACACCCCCATCGGCGACGGCCCCGTGCTGCTGCCCGACAA
CCACTACCTGAGCACCCAGTCCGCCCTGAGCAAAGACCCCAACGAGAAGCGCGATCACATGGTCCTGCTG
GAGTTCGTGACCGCCGCCGGGATCACTCTCGGCATGGACGAGCTGTACAAGTCCGGACTCAGATCTCGAG
CTCAAGCTTCGAATTCTGCAGTCGACGGTACCGCGGGCGCGGACAAGCGCAAACTCCAAGGTGAGATTGA
TCGCTGCCTCAAGAAGGTGTCCGAGGGCGTGGAGCAGTTTGAAGATATTTGGCAGAAGCTCCACAATGCA
GCCAACGCGAACCAGAAAGAAAAGTATGAGGCTGACCTAAAGAAGGAGATTAAGAAGCTACAACGGCTGA
GGGACCAAATCAAGACATGGGTAGCGTCCAACGAGATCAAGGACAAGAGGCAGCTTATAGACAACCGCAA
GCTCATTGAGACGCAAATGGAACGGTTCAAAGTTGTGGAACGAGAGACCAAAACCAAAGCTTACAGCAAA
GAGGGCCTGGGCCTGGCCCAGAAGGTAGATCCTGCCCAGAAGGAGAAGGAAGAGGTTGGCCAGTGGCTCA
CGAATACCATCGACACGCTCAACATGCAGGTGGACCAGTTTGAGAGTGAAGTGGAGTCACTGTCAGTGCA
GACACGCAAGAAGAAGGGCGACAAGGATAAGCAGGACCGGATTGAGGGCTTGAAGCGGCACATCGAGAAG
CACCGCTACCACGTGCGCATGCTAGAGACCATCCTGCGCATGCTGGACAATGACTCCATCCTCGTTGACG
CCATCCGCAAGATCAAGGACGACGTTGAGTACTATGTTGACTCATCCCAGGACCCCGACTTCGAGGAGAA
CGAGTTTCTCTACGATGACCTGGACCTCGAGGACATTCCACAGGCGCTGGTCGCCACCTCCCCCCCCAGC
CACAGCCACATGGAGGATGAGATCTTCAACCAGTCCAGCAGCACGCCCACCTCAACCACCTCCAGCTCTC
CCATCCCGCCCAGCCCAGCCAACTGTACCACGGAAAACTCTGAAGATGATAAGAAGAGGGGACGTTCCAC
AGACAGTGAAGTCAGCCAGTCTCCAGCCAAAAACGGCTCCAAGCCTGTCCACAGCAACCAGCACCCTCAG
TCCCCAGCTGTGCCGCCCACCTACCCCTCCGGCCCCCCGCCTGCTGCCTCTGCCTTGAGCACCACTCCTG
GCAACAATGGGGTCCCCGCCCCCGCAGCACCCCCAAGTGCCCTGGGCCCCAAGGCCAGTCCAGCTCCCAG
CCACAACTCGGGCACCCCTGCTCCCTATGCCCAGGCTGTGGCCCCACCAGCTCCCAGTGGGCCCAGCACG
ACCCAGCCCCGGCCCCCCAGCGTCCAGCCTAGCGGAGGCGGAGGCGGCGGCAGCGGAGGCGGAGGGAGCA
GCAGCAGTAGTAACAGCAGTGCCGGTGGAGGGGCTGGCAAGCAGAATGGCGCCACCAGTTACAGCTCAGT
TGTGGCAGACAGCCCGGCAGAGGTGGCTTTGAGCAGCAGTGGGGGCAACAATGCCAGCAGCCAGGCCTTG
GGCCCCCCTTCCGGCCCCCACAACCCACCTCCCAGCACCTCGAAGGAACCCAGTGCGGCAGCCCCAACGG
GGGCTGGGGGCGTGGCCCCAGGCTCAGGGAACAACTCAGGGGGACCCAGCCTCCTGGTGCCACTGCCTGT
GAATCCTCCCAGCTCCCCAACGCCCAGCTTCAGTGATGCCAAGGCAGCCGGTGCCCTGCTCAATGGGCCT
CCACAGTTCAGCACCGCCCCAGAAATCAAGGCCCCTGAGCCTCTGAGCTCCTTGAAGTCCATGGCGGAAC
GGGCAGCCATCAGCTCTGGCATTGAGGACCCTGTGCCAACGCTGCACCTGACCGAGCGAGACATCATCCT
GAGCAGTACATCAGCACCTCCGGCCTCAGCCCAGCCGCCCCTGCAGCTGTCAGAGGTGAACATACCGCTG
TCGCTGGGTGTCTGTCCACTGGGCCCTGTGCCCCTCACCAAGGAGCAGCTCTATCAGCAGGCCATGGAAG
AGGCCGCCTGGCACCACATGCCTCACCCCTCTGACTCTGAGCGTATTCGGCAGTACCTCCCCCGGAACCC
CTGTCCGACGCCCCCCTACCACCACCAGATGCCACCCCCACACTCGGACACTGTGGAATTCTACCAGCGC
CTGTCGACCGCAGCCCTCTTCGCCATCTTCTACTATCTGGAGGGCACTAAGGCACAGTATCTGGCAGCCA
AGGCCCTAAAGAAGCAGTCATGGCGATTCCACACCAAGTACATGATGTGGTTCCAGAGGCACGAGGAGCC
CAAGACCATCACTGACGAGTTTGAGCAGGGCACCTACATCTACTTTGACTACGAGAAGTGGGGCCAGCGG
AAGAAGGAAGGCTTCACCTTTGAGTACCGCTACCTGGAGGACCGGGACCTCCAGTGAGGATCCACCGGAT
CTAGATAACTGATCATAATCAGCCATACCACATTTGTAGAGGTTTTACTTGCTTTAAAAAACCTCCCACA
CCTCCCCCTGAACCTGAAACATAAAATGAATGCAATTGTTGTTGTTAACTTGTTTATTGCAGCTTATAAT
GGTTACAAATAAAGCAATAGCATCACAAATTTCACAAATAAAGCATTTTTTTCACTGCATTCTAGTTGTG
GTTTGTCCAAACTCATCAATGTATCTTAACGCGTAAATTGTAAGCGTTAATATTTTGTTAAAATTCGCGT
TAAATTTTTGTTAAATCAGCTCATTTTTTAACCAATAGGCCGAAATCGGCAAAATCCCTTATAAATCAAA
AGAATAGACCGAGATAGGGT
[37 nt withheld, positions 4081-4117]
AAAGAACGTGGACTCCAACGTCAAAGG
[49 nt withheld, positions 4145-4193]
T
[91 nt withheld, positions 4195-4285]
G
[124 nt withheld, positions 4287-4410]
CAGGTGGCACTTTTCGGGGAAATGTGCGCGGAACCCCTATTTGTTTATTTTTCTAAATACATTCAAATAT
GTATCCGCTCATGAGACAATAACCCTGATAAATGCTTCAATAATATTGAAAAAGGAAGAGTCCTGAGGCG
GAAAGAACCAGCTGTGGAATGTGTGTCAGTTAGGGTGTGGAAAGTCCCCAGGCTCCCCAGCAGGCAGAAG
TATGCAAAGCATGCATCTCAATTAGTCAGCAACCAGGTGTGGAAAGTCCCCAGGCTCCCCAGCAGGCAGA
AGTATGCAAAGCATGCATCTCAATTAGTCAGCAACCATAGTCCCGCCCCTAACTCCGCCCATCCCGCCCC
TAACTCCGCCCAGTTCCGCCCATTCTCCGCCCCATGGCTGACTAATTTTTTTTATTTATGCAGAGGCCGA
GGCCGCCTCGGCCTCTGAGCTATTCCAGAAGTAGTGAGGAGGCTTTTTTGGAGGCCTAGGCTTTTGCAAA
GATCGATCAAGAGACAGGATGAGGATCGTTTCGCATGATTGAACAAGATGGATTGCACGCAGGTTCTCCG
GCCGCTTGGGTGGAGAGGCTATTCGGCTATGACTGGGCACAACAGACAATCGGCTGCTCTGATGCCGCCG
TGTTCCGGCTGTCAGCGCAGGGGCGCCCGGTTCTTTTTGTCAAGACCGACCTGTCCGGTGCCCTGAATGA
ACTGCAAGACGAGGCAGCGCGGCTATCGTGGCTGGCCACGACGGGCGTTCCTTGCGCAGCTGTGCTCGAC
GTTGTCACTGAAGCGGGAAGGGACTGGCTGCTATTGGGCGAAGTGCCGGGGCAGGATCTCCTGTCATCTC
ACCTTGCTCCTGCCGAGAAAGTATCCATCATGGCTGATGCAATGCGGCGGCTGCATACGCTTGATCCGGC
TACCTGCCCATTCGACCACCAAGCGAAACATCGCATCGAGCGAGCACGTACTCGGATGGAAGCCGGTCTT
GTCGATCAGGATGATCTGGACGAAGAGCATCAGGGGCTCGCGCCAGCCGAACTGTTCGCCAGGCTCAAGG
CGAGCATGCCCGACGGCGAGGATCTCGTCGTGACCCATGGCGATGCCTGCTTGCCGAATATCATGGTGGA
AAATGGCCGCTTTTCTGGATTCATCGACTGTGGCCGGCTGGGTGTGGCGGACCGCTATCAGGACATAGCG
TTGGCTACCCGTGATATTGCTGAAGAGCTTGGCGGCGAATGGGCTGACCGCTTCCTCGTGCTTTACGGTA
TCGCCGCTCCCGATTCGCAGCGCATCGCCTTCTATCGCCTTCTTGACGAGTTCTTCTGAGCGGGACTCTG
GGGTTCGAAATGACCGACCAAGCGACGCCCAACCTGCCATCACGAGATTTCGATTCCACCGCCGCCTTCT
ATGAAAGGTTGGGCTTCGGAATCGTTTTCCGGGACGCCGGCTGGATGATCCTCCAGCGCGGGGATCTCAT
GCTGGAGTTCTTCGCCCACCCTAGGGGGAGGCTAACTGAAACACGGAAGGAGACAATACCGGAAGGAACC
CGCGCTATGACGGCAATAAAAAGACAGAATAAAACGCACGGTGTTGGGTCGTTTGTTCATAAACGCGGGG
TTCGGTCCCAGGGCTGGCACTCTGTCGATACCCCACCGAGACCCCATTGGGGCCAATACGCCCGCGTTTC
TTCCTTTTCCCCACCCCACCCCCCAAGTTCGGGTGAAGGCCCAGGGCTCGCAGCCAACGTCGGGGCGGCA
GGCCCTGCCATAGCCTCAGGTTACTCATATATACTTTAGATTGATTTAAAACTTCATTTTTAATTTAAAA
GGATCTAGGTGAAGATCCTTTTTGATAATCTCATGACCAAAATCCCTTAACGTGAGTTTTCGTTCCACTG
AGCGTCAGACCCCGTAGAAAAGATCAAAGGATCTTCTTGAGATCCTTTTTTTCTGCGCGTAATCTGCTGC
TTGCAAACAAAAAAACCACCGCTACCAGCGGTGGTTTGTTTGCCGGATCAAGAGCTACCAACTCTTTTTC
CGAAGGTAACTGGCTTCAGCAGAGCGCAGATACCAAATACTGTCCTTCTAGTGTAGCCGTAGTTAGGCCA
CCACTTCAAGAACTCTGTAGCACCGCCTACATACCTCGCTCTGCTAATCCTGTTACCAGTGGCTGCTGCC
AGTGGCGATAAGTCGTGTCTTACCGGGTTGGACTCAAGACGATAGTTACCGGATAAGGCGCAGCGGTCGG
GCTGAACGGGGGGTTCGTGCACACAGCCCAGCTTGGAGCGAACGACCTACACCGAACTGAGATACCTACA
GCGTGAGCTATGAGAAAGCGCCACGCTTCCCGAAGGGAGAAAGGCGGACAGGTATCCGGTAAGCGGCAGG
GTCGGAACAGGAGAGCGCACGAGGGAGCTTCCAGGGGGAAACGCCTGGTATCTTTATAGTCCTGTCGGGT
TTCGCCACCTCTGACTTGAGCGTCGATTTTTGTGATGCTCGTCAGGGGGGCGGAGCCTATGGAAAAACGC
CAGCAACGCGGCCTTTTTACGGTTCCTGGCCTTTTGCTGGCCTTTTGCTCACATGTTCTTTCCTGCGTTA
TCCCCTGATTCTGTGGATAACCGTATTACCGCCATGCAT
